>Addgene plasmid #82834 | pDONR223_RBM10_p.Y580F | addgene full sequence | sequence record 162448 | Addgene NGS Result
GGCAGTTCCCTACTCTCGCGTTAACGCTAGCATGGATGTTTTCCCAGTCACGACGTTGTAAAACGACGGC
CAGTCTTAAGCTCGGGCCCCAAATAATGATTTTATTTTGACTGATAGTGACCTGTTCGTTGCAACAAATT
GATGAGCAATGCTTTTTTATAATGCCAACTTTGTACAAAAAAGTTGGCATGGAGTATGAAAGACGTGGTG
GTCGTGGTGACAGGACTGGCCGCTATGGAGCCACTGACCGCTCGCAGGATGATGGTGGGGAGAACCGCAG
CCGAGACCACGACTACCGGGACATGGACTACCGTTCATATCCTCGCGAGTATGGCAGCCAGGAGGGCAAG
CATGACTATGACGACTCATCTGAGGAGCAGAGTGCGGAGGATTCCTACGAGGCCTCCCCGGGCTCCGAGA
CTCAGCGTAGGCGGCGGCGGCGGCACAGGCACAGCCCCACCGGCCCGCCAGGCTTCCCCCGAGACGGCGA
CTATCGGGACCAGGACTATCGGACCGAGCAAGGGGAGGAGGAGGAGGAGGAGGAGGATGAGGAGGAGGAG
GAGAAGGCCAGTAACATCGTCATGCTGAGGATGCTGCCACAGGCAGCCACTGAGGATGACATCCGTGGCC
AGCTGCAGTCGCACGGCGTGCAAGCACGGGAGGTTCGGCTGATGCGGAACAAATCTTCAGGTCAGAGCCG
GGGCTTCGCCTTCGTCGAGTTTAGTCACTTGCAGGACGCTACACGATGGATGGAAGCCAATCAGCACTCC
CTCAACATCCTGGGCCAGAAGGTGTCGATGCACTACAGTGACCCCAAGCCCAAGATCAATGAGGACTGGC
TGTGCAATAAGTGTGGCGTCCAGAACTTCAAACGCCGAGAGAAGTGCTTCAAATGTGGCGTGCCCAAGTC
AGAGGCAGAGCAGAAGCTGCCCCTCGGCACGAGGCTGGATCAGCAGACACTGCCACTGGGTGGCCGGGAG
CTGAGCCAGGGCCTGCTTCCCCTGCCGCAGCCCTACCAGGCCCAGGGAGTCCTGGCCTCCCAAGCCCTGT
CACAGGGCTCGGAGCCAAGCTCAGAGAACGCCAATGACACCATCATTTTGCGCAACCTGAACCCACACAG
CACCATGGATTCCATCCTGGGGGCCCTGGCACCCTACGCGGTGCTGTCCTCCTCCAACGTGCGCGTCATA
AAGGACAAGCAGACCCAACTGAACCGCGGCTTTGCCTTCATCCAGCTCTCCACCATCGTGGAGGCAGCCC
AGCTGCTGCAGATCCTGCAGGCCCTGCACCCACCACTCACTATCGACGGCAAGACCATCAATGTTGAGTT
TGCCAAGGGTTCTAAGAGGGACATGGCCTCCAATGAAGGCAGTCGCATCAGTGCTGCCTCTGTGGCCAGC
ACTGCCATTGCTGCGGCCCAGTGGGCCATCTCACAGGCCTCCCAAGGTGGGGAGGGTACCTGGGCCACCT
CCGAGGAGCCGCCGGTCGACTACAGCTACTACCAACAGGATGAGGGCTATGGCAACAGCCAGGGCACAGA
GTCTTCCCTCTATGCCCATGGCTACCTCAAGGGCACCAAGGGCCCTGGCATCACTGGAACCAAAGGGGAT
CCCACTGGAGCAGGTCCCGAGGCCTCCCTAGAGCCTGGGGCCGACTCTGTGTCGATGCAGGCTTTCTCTC
GCGCCCAGCCTGGTGCTGCTCCTGGCATCTACCAACAATCAGCCGAGGCGAGCAGTAGCCAGGGCACTGC
TGCCAACAGCCAGTCGTATACCATCATGTCACCCGCTGTGCTCAAATCTGAGCTCCAGAGCCCTACCCAT
CCTAGTTCTGCTCTCCCACCGGCTACCAGCCCCACTGCCCAGGAATCCTACAGCCAGTACCCTGTTCCCG
ACGTCTCTACCTACCAGTACGATGAGACCTCCGGCTTCTACTATGACCCCCAGACCGGCCTCTACTATGA
CCCCAACTCCCAGTATTACTACAATGCTCAGAGCCAGCAGTACCTGTACTGGGATGGGGAGAGGCGGACC
TATGTTCCCGCCCTGGAGCAGTCGGCCGACGGACATAAGGAGACAGGGGCACCCTCGAAGGAGGGCAAAG
AGAAGAAGGAGAAGCACAAGACCAAGACAGCTCAACAGATTGCCAAGGACATGGAACGCTGGGCCCGCAG
TCTCAACAAACAAAAAGAAAACTTCAAAAATAGCTTCCAGCCTATCAGCTCCCTGCGAGATGACGAGAGG
CGGGAGTCAGCCACTGCAGATGCTGGCTATGCCATCCTCGAGAAGAAGGGAGCACTAGCCGAGAGACAGC
ACACCAGCATGGATCTCCCGAAATTGGCCAGTGACGACCGCCCAAGCCCTCCGCGAGGACTGGTGGCAGC
CTACAGCGGGGAGAGTGACAGTGAGGAGGAGCAGGAGCGTGGGGGCCCTGAGCGGGAGGAGAAGCTCACC
GACTGGCAGAAGCTGGCCTGTCTGCTCTGCCGACGCCAGTTCCCCAGCAAAGAGGCGCTCATCCGGCACC
AGCAGCTCTCAGGGCTCCACAAGCAAAACCTTGAGATTCACCGGCGAGCCCACTTGTCAGAAAACGAGCT
AGAAGCACTAGAGAAGAATGACATGGAGCAAATGAAGTACCGGGACCGTGCAGCTGAACGCAGAGAAAAG
TATGGCATCCCCGAGCCGCCAGAGCCCAAGAGGAGGAAGTACGGCGGCATATCCACAGCCTCTGTAGACT
TCGAGCAGCCTACTCGGGACGGGCTGGGCAGTGACAACATTGGCAGTCGGATGCTGCAGGCCATGGGCTG
GAAAGAGGGCAGCGGCCTGGGCCGCAAGAAGCAGGGCATTGTAACGCCTATCGAGGCCCAAACACGGGTG
CGGGGCTCCGGCCTGGGTGCACGGGGCAGCTCCTACGGGGTCACCTCAACCGAGTCCTACAAGGAGACAC
TGCACAAGACAATGGTGACCCGCTTCAACGAGGCCCAGTGATTGCCAACTTTCTTGTACAAAGTTGGCAT
TATAAGAAAGCATTGCTTATCAATTTGTTGCAACGAACAGGTCACTATCAGTCAAAATAAAATCATTATT
TGCCATCCAGCTGATATCCCCTATAGTGAGTCGTATTACATGGTCATAGCTGTTTCCTGGCAGCTCTGGC
CCGTGTCTCAAAATCTCTGATGTTACATTGCACAAGATAAAAATATATCATCATGCCTCCTCTAGACCAG
CCAGGACAGAAATGCCTCGACTTCGCTGCTACCCAAGGTTGCCGGGTGACGCACACCGTGGAAACGGATG
AAGGCACGAACCCAGTGGACATAAGCCTGTTCGGTTCGTAAGCTGTAATGCAAGTAGCGTATGCGCTCAC
GCAACTGGTCCAGAACCTTGACCGAACGCAGCGGTGGTAACGGCGCAGTGGCGGTTTTCATGGCTTGTTA
TGACTGTTTTTTTGGGGTACAGTCTATGCCTCGGGCATCCAAGCAGCAAGCGCGTTACGCCGTGGGTCGA
TGTTTGATGTTATGGAGCAGCAACGATGTTACGCAGCAGGGCAGTCGCCCTAAAACAAAGTTAAACATTA
TGAGGGAAGCGGTGATCGCCGAAGTATCGACTCAACTATCAGAGGTAGTTGGCGTCATCGAGCGCCATCT
CGAACCGACGTTGCTGGCCGTACATTTGTACGGCTCCGCAGTGGATGGCGGCCTGAAGCCACACAGTGAT
ATTGATTTGCTGGTTACGGTGACCGTAAGGCTTGATGAAACAACGCGGCGAGCTTTGATCAACGACCTTT
TGGAAACTTCGGCTTCCCCTGGAGAGAGCGAGATTCTCCGCGCTGTAGAAGTCACCATTGTTGTGCACGA
CGACATCATTCCGTGGCGTTATCCAGCTAAGCGCGAACTGCAATTTGGAGAATGGCAGCGCAATGACATT
CTTGCAGGTATCTTCGAGCCAGCCACGATCGACATTGATCTGGCTATCTTGCTGACAAAAGCAAGAGAAC
ATAGCGTTGCCTTGGTAGGTCCAGCGGCGGAGGAACTCTTTGATCCGGTTCCTGAACAGGATCTATTTGA
GGCGCTAAATGAAACCTTAACGCTATGGAACTCGCCGCCCGACTGGGCTGGCGATGAGCGAAATGTAGTG
CTTACGTTGTCCCGCATTTGGTACAGCGCAGTAACCGGCAAAATCGCGCCGAAGGATGTCGCTGCCGACT
GGGCAATGGAGCGCCTGCCGGCCCAGTATCAGCCCGTCATACTTGAAGCTAGACAGGCTTATCTTGGACA
AGAAGAAGATCGCTTGGCCTCGCGCGCAGATCAGTTGGAAGAATTTGTCCACTACGTGAAAGGCGAGATC
ACCAAGGTAGTCGGCAAATAACCCTCGAGCCACCCATGACCAAAATCCCTTAACGTGAGTTACGCGTCGT
TCCACTGAGCGTCAGACCCCGTAGAAAAGATCAAAGGATCTTCTTGAGATCCTTTTTTTCTGCGCGTAAT
CTGCTGCTTGCAAACAAAAAAACCACCGCTACCAGCGGTGGTTTGTTTGCCGGATCAAGAGCTACCAACT
CTTTTTCCGAAGGTAACTGGCTTCAGCAGAGCGCAGATACCAAATACTGTTCTTCTAGTGTAGCCGTAGT
TAGGCCACCACTTCAAGAACTCTGTAGCACCGCCTACATACCTCGCTCTGCTAATCCTGTTACCAGTGGC
TGCTGCCAGTGGCGATAAGTCGTGTCTTACCGGGTTGGACTCAAGACGATAGTTACCGGATAAGGCGCAG
CGGTCGGGCTGAACGGGGGGTTCGTGCACACAGCCCAGCTTGGAGCGAACGACCTACACCGAACTGAGAT
ACCTACAGCGTGAGCTATGAGAAAGCGCCACGCTTCCCGAAGGGAGAAAGGCGGACAGGTATCCGGTAAG
CGGCAGGGTCGGAACAGGAGAGCGCACGAGGGAGCTTCCAGGGGGAAACGCCTGGTATCTTTATAGTCCT
GTCGGGTTTCGCCACCTCTGACTTGAGCGTCGATTTTTGTGATGCTCGTCAGGGGGGCGGAGCCTATGGA
AAAACGCCAGCAACGCGGCCTTTTTACGGTTCCTGGCCTTTTGCTGGCCTTTTGCTCACATGTTCTTTCC
TGCGTTATCCCCTGATTCTGTGGATAACCGTATTACCGCCTTTGAGTGAGCTGATACCGCTCGCCGCAGC
CGAACGACCGAGCGCAGCGAGTCAGTGAGCGAGGAAGCGGAAGAGCGCCCAATACGCAAACCGCCTCTCC
CCGCGCGTTGGCCGATTCATTAATGCAGCTGGCACGACAGGTTTCCCGACTGGAAAGCGGGCAGTGAGCG
CAACGCAATTAATACGCGTACCGCTAGCCAGGAAGAGTTTGTAGAAACGCAAAAAGGCCATCCGTCAGGA
TGGCCTTCTGCTTAGTTTGATGCCTGGCAGTTTATGGCGGGCGTCCTGCCCGCCACCCTCCGGGCCGTTG
CTTCACAACGTTCAAATCCGCTCCCGGCGGATTTGTCCTACTCAGGAGAGCGTTCACCGACAAACAACAG
ATAAAACGAAAGGCCCAGTCTTCCGACTGAGCCTTTCGTTTTATTTGATGCCT
Features (pLannotate 1.2.2; 12 found; start..end, strand, type, name):
     38..74      -  CDS            lacZα (fragment): LacZα fragment of β-galactosidase; lacZ fragment
     91..186     +  protein_bind   attL3: mutant version of attL; recombination site for the Gateway® LR reaction LR Clonase™
    189..2978    +  CDS            RBM10: RBM10_HUMAN - Also known as DXS8237E, GPATC9, GPATCH9, KIAA0122. Experimental evidence at protein level: Swiss-Prot protein existence level 1. May be involved in post-transcriptional processing, most probably in mRNA splicing. Binds to RNA homopolymers, with a preference for poly(G) and poly(U) and little for poly(A) (By similarity). May bind to specific miRNA hairpins (PubMed:28431233). From Homo sapiens (Human).
   2986..3081    -  protein_bind   attL3: mutant version of attL; recombination site for the Gateway® LR reaction LR Clonase™
   3100..3118    -  promoter       T7 promoter: promoter for bacteriophage T7 RNA polymerase
   3308..3331    +  promoter       Pc promoter (fragment): intI1 (promoter lies within the coding sequence); class 1 integron promoter
   3507..3563    +  CDS            GmR (fragment): gentamycin acetyltransferase; aacC1; confers resistance to gentamycin
   3570..4361    +  CDS            SmR: aminoglycoside adenylyltransferase (Murphy, 1985); aadA; confers resistance to spectinomycin and streptomycin
   4454..5042    +  rep_origin     ori: high-copy-number ColE1/pMB1/pBR322/pUC origin of replication
   5225..5317    +  CDS            lacI (fragment): lac repressor; lacI; The lac repressor binds to the lac operator to inhibit transcription in E. coli. This inhibition can be relieved by adding lactose or isopropyl-β-D-thiogalactopyranoside (IPTG).
   5372..5399    -  terminator     rrnB T2 terminator: transcription terminator T2 from the E. coli rrnB gene
   5531..5574    +  terminator     rrnB T1 terminator: Escherichia coli rrnB; transcription terminator T1 from the E. coli rrnB gene
