[The description below was written by a language model from this plasmid's Addgene catalogue record and pLannotate feature annotations shown in this document.]
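Description:
pDONR223_RBM10_p.Y580F is a Gateway entry clone built on the Invitrogen pDONR223 backbone, carrying the human RBM10 open reading frame with a tyrosine-to-phenylalanine substitution at residue 580. It is a bacterial propagation plasmid of about 5.6 kb, maintained at high copy through a ColE1/pUC-type origin and selected with spectinomycin via the aadA (SmR) aminoglycoside adenylyltransferase gene. That gene sits downstream of a fragment of the class 1 integron Pc promoter and a remnant of a gentamicin resistance gene. Short lacZα and lacI fragments and the rrnB T1 and T2 terminators are backbone remnants; the terminators help insulate the cloning region from read-through transcription.

The RBM10 coding sequence, roughly 2.8 kb, is flanked on both sides by attL recombination sites. The automated annotation labels both as attL3, whereas Gateway entry clones of this type conventionally carry a directional attL1/attL2 pair, so the labels should be treated cautiously. The record lists no promoter for the insert, so the gene is not meant to be expressed from this plasmid; a T7 promoter lies just outside the downstream att site, on the opposite strand. Instead, an LR Clonase reaction transfers the ORF into a destination vector that supplies the promoter and any tags. The clone is in "closed" format, with a stop codon immediately after the insert, so it suits native or N-terminally tagged expression but not C-terminal fusions.

RBM10 encodes an RNA-binding protein implicated in mRNA splicing. This variant belongs to the Target Accelerator Plasmid Collection, produced for high-throughput functional phenotyping of somatic mutations found in lung cancer.
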