Addgene plasmid #82834: pDONR223_RBM10_p.Y580F
Purpose: Gateway Donor vector containing RBM10 , part of the Target Accelerator Plasmid Collection.
Depositing lab: Jesse Boehm & Matthew Meyerson & David Root. Depositing organization: Broad Institute. Publication: High-throughput Phenotyping of Lung Cancer Somatic Mutations. Berger AH, Brooks AN, Wu X, Shrestha Y, Chouinard C, Piccioni F, Bagul M, Kamburov A, Imielinski M, Hogstrom L, Zhu C, Yang X, Pantel S, Sakai R, Watson J, Kaplan N, Campbell JD, Singh S, Root DE, Narayan R, Natoli T, Lahr DL, Tirosh I, Tamayo P, Getz G, Wong B, Doench J, Subramanian A, Golub TR, Meyerson M, Boehm JS. Cancer Cell. 2016 Aug 8;30(2):214-28. doi: 10.1016/j.ccell.2016.06.022. Epub 2016 Jul 28. PubMed 27478040.
Backbone
  Vector backbone: pDONR223
  Backbone manufacturer: Invitrogen
  Vector type: Gateway Entry vector
Growth in bacteria
  Bacterial resistance: Spectinomycin, 50 μg/mL
  Growth temperature: 37°C
  Growth strain: DH5alpha
  Copy number: High Copy
Gene/Insert
  Gene/Insert name: RBM10
  Species: H. sapiens (human)
  Mutation: Y580F
  GenBank ID: NM_005676
  Entrez Gene: RBM10 (a.k.a. DXS8237E, GPATC9, GPATCH9, S1-1, TARPS, ZRANB5)
  Promoter: None
  Cloning method: Gateway Cloning
  Sequencing primers: 5′ M13pUC-fwd; 3′ M13-Rev
Terms and licenses: Academic/Nonprofit Terms; Industry Terms: Not Available to Industry
Depositor comments: CLOSED (stop codon immediately follows insert)
How to cite: pDONR223_RBM10_p.Y580F was a gift from Jesse Boehm & Matthew Meyerson & David Root (Addgene plasmid # 82834 ; http://n2t.net/addgene:82834 ; RRID:Addgene_82834)
