>Addgene plasmid #82834 | pDONR223_RBM10_p.Y580F | depositor partial sequence | sequence record 157560 | Insert sequence
ATGGAGTATGAAAGACGTGGTGGTCGTGGTGACAGGACTGGCCGCTATGGAGCCACTGACCGCTCGCAGG
ATGATGGTGGGGAGAACCGCAGCCGAGACCACGACTACCGGGACATGGACTACCGTTCATATCCTCGCGA
GTATGGCAGCCAGGAGGGCAAGCATGACTATGACGACTCATCTGAGGAGCAGAGTGCGGAGGATTCCTAC
GAGGCCTCCCCGGGCTCCGAGACTCAGCGTAGGCGGCGGCGGCGGCACAGGCACAGCCCCACCGGCCCGC
CAGGCTTCCCCCGAGACGGCGACTATCGGGACCAGGACTATCGGACCGAGCAAGGGGAGGAGGAGGAGGA
GGAGGAGGATGAGGAGGAGGAGGAGAAGGCCAGTAACATCGTCATGCTGAGGATGCTGCCACAGGCAGCC
ACTGAGGATGACATCCGTGGCCAGCTGCAGTCGCACGGCGTGCAAGCACGGGAGGTTCGGCTGATGCGGA
ACAAATCTTCAGGTCAGAGCCGGGGCTTCGCCTTCGTCGAGTTTAGTCACTTGCAGGACGCTACACGATG
GATGGAAGCCAATCAGCACTCCCTCAACATCCTGGGCCAGAAGGTGTCGATGCACTACAGTGACCCCAAG
CCCAAGATCAATGAGGACTGGCTGTGCAATAAGTGTGGCGTCCAGAACTTCAAACGCCGAGAGAAGTGCT
TCAAATGTGGCGTGCCCAAGTCAGAGGCAGAGCAGAAGCTGCCCCTCGGCACGAGGCTGGATCAGCAGAC
ACTGCCACTGGGTGGCCGGGAGCTGAGCCAGGGCCTGCTTCCCCTGCCGCAGCCCTACCAGGCCCAGGGA
GTCCTGGCCTCCCAAGCCCTGTCACAGGGCTCGGAGCCAAGCTCAGAGAACGCCAATGACACCATCATTT
TGCGCAACCTGAACCCACACAGCACCATGGATTCCATCCTGGGGGCCCTGGCACCCTACGCGGTGCTGTC
CTCCTCCAACGTGCGCGTCATAAAGGACAAGCAGACCCAACTGAACCGCGGCTTTGCCTTCATCCAGCTC
TCCACCATCGTGGAGGCAGCCCAGCTGCTGCAGATCCTGCAGGCCCTGCACCCACCACTCACTATCGACG
GCAAGACCATCAATGTTGAGTTTGCCAAGGGTTCTAAGAGGGACATGGCCTCCAATGAAGGCAGTCGCAT
CAGTGCTGCCTCTGTGGCCAGCACTGCCATTGCTGCGGCCCAGTGGGCCATCTCACAGGCCTCCCAAGGT
GGGGAGGGTACCTGGGCCACCTCCGAGGAGCCGCCGGTCGACTACAGCTACTACCAACAGGATGAGGGCT
ATGGCAACAGCCAGGGCACAGAGTCTTCCCTCTATGCCCATGGCTACCTCAAGGGCACCAAGGGCCCTGG
CATCACTGGAACCAAAGGGGATCCCACTGGAGCAGGTCCCGAGGCCTCCCTAGAGCCTGGGGCCGACTCT
GTGTCGATGCAGGCTTTCTCTCGCGCCCAGCCTGGTGCTGCTCCTGGCATCTACCAACAATCAGCCGAGG
CGAGCAGTAGCCAGGGCACTGCTGCCAACAGCCAGTCGTATACCATCATGTCACCCGCTGTGCTCAAATC
TGAGCTCCAGAGCCCTACCCATCCTAGTTCTGCTCTCCCACCGGCTACCAGCCCCACTGCCCAGGAATCC
TACAGCCAGTACCCTGTTCCCGACGTCTCTACCTACCAGTACGATGAGACCTCCGGCTTCTACTATGACC
CCCAGACCGGCCTCTACTATGACCCCAACTCCCAGTATTACTACAATGCTCAGAGCCAGCAGTACCTGTA
CTGGGATGGGGAGAGGCGGACCTATGTTCCCGCCCTGGAGCAGTCGGCCGACGGACATAAGGAGACAGGG
GCACCCTCGAAGGAGGGCAAAGAGAAGAAGGAGAAGCACAAGACCAAGACAGCTCAACAGATTGCCAAGG
ACATGGAACGCTGGGCCCGCAGTCTCAACAAACAAAAAGAAAACTTCAAAAATAGCTTCCAGCCTATCAG
CTCCCTGCGAGATGACGAGAGGCGGGAGTCAGCCACTGCAGATGCTGGCTATGCCATCCTCGAGAAGAAG
GGAGCACTAGCCGAGAGACAGCACACCAGCATGGATCTCCCGAAATTGGCCAGTGACGACCGCCCAAGCC
CTCCGCGAGGACTGGTGGCAGCCTACAGCGGGGAGAGTGACAGTGAGGAGGAGCAGGAGCGTGGGGGCCC
TGAGCGGGAGGAGAAGCTCACCGACTGGCAGAAGCTGGCCTGTCTGCTCTGCCGACGCCAGTTCCCCAGC
AAAGAGGCGCTCATCCGGCACCAGCAGCTCTCAGGGCTCCACAAGCAAAACCTTGAGATTCACCGGCGAG
CCCACTTGTCAGAAAACGAGCTAGAAGCACTAGAGAAGAATGACATGGAGCAAATGAAGTACCGGGACCG
TGCAGCTGAACGCAGAGAAAAGTATGGCATCCCCGAGCCGCCAGAGCCCAAGAGGAGGAAGTACGGCGGC
ATATCCACAGCCTCTGTAGACTTCGAGCAGCCTACTCGGGACGGGCTGGGCAGTGACAACATTGGCAGTC
GGATGCTGCAGGCCATGGGCTGGAAAGAGGGCAGCGGCCTGGGCCGCAAGAAGCAGGGCATTGTAACGCC
TATCGAGGCCCAAACACGGGTGCGGGGCTCCGGCCTGGGTGCACGGGGCAGCTCCTACGGGGTCACCTCA
ACCGAGTCCTACAAGGAGACACTGCACAAGACAATGGTGACCCGCTTCAACGAGGCCCAGTGA
